Addgene plasmid #241369: pLVX-IRES-PURO-RAC1-R66A
Purpose: Lentiviral expression of mutant Rac1
Depositing lab: Gaudenz Danuser. Depositing organization: University of Texas Southwestern Medical Center. Publication: Morphological control of merlin-Rac antagonism in proliferation-promoting signaling. Weiss BG, Keth JM, Bhatt K, Doyal M, Hahn KM, Noh J, Isogai T, Danuser G. Sci Signal. 2025 May 20;18(887):eadk0922. doi: 10.1126/scisignal.adk0922. Epub 2025 May 20. PubMed 40392939.
Backbone
  Vector backbone: PLVX-IRES-PURO
  Vector type: Lentiviral
Growth in bacteria
  Bacterial resistance: Ampicillin, 100 μg/mL
  Growth temperature: 37°C
  Growth strain: NEB Stable
  Copy number: High Copy
Gene/Insert
  Gene/Insert name: Rac1
  Species: H. sapiens (human)
  Mutation: R66A
  Entrez Gene: RAC1 (a.k.a. MIG5, MRD48, Rac-1, TC-25, p21-Rac1)
  Promoter: CMV
  Cloning method: Gibson Cloning
Terms and licenses: Academic/Nonprofit Terms; Industry Terms: Not Available to Industry
How to cite: pLVX-IRES-PURO-RAC1-R66A was a gift from Gaudenz Danuser (Addgene plasmid # 241369 ; http://n2t.net/addgene:241369 ; RRID:Addgene_241369)
