[The description below was written by a language model from this plasmid's Addgene catalogue record and pLannotate feature annotations shown in this document.]
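Description:
pLVX-IRES-PURO-RAC1-R66A is an HIV-1-based lentiviral expression plasmid of about 8.7 kb, built on the pLVX-IRES-Puro backbone by Gibson cloning, for delivering a point mutant of the human small GTPase Rac1 into mammalian cells. In bacteria it is maintained through a high-copy ColE1/pUC-type origin and selected with ampicillin via the β-lactamase gene. Remnants of a lac promoter/operator region and an SV40 polyadenylation signal also lie in the plasmid backbone outside the viral cassette.

The transfer cassette is flanked by two HIV-1 long terminal repeats. The automated annotation labels both as truncated 5' LTRs with adjacent nef-derived fragments, which probably reflects LTR U3 sequence rather than any functional coding region. Between them lie the Ψ packaging signal with a partial gag sequence, the Rev response element for nuclear export of the full-length genomic RNA, and the cPPT/CTS, which aids nuclear import of the reverse-transcribed genome. Packaging functions are not encoded and must be supplied in trans.

The CMV immediate-early enhancer and promoter drive a bicistronic transcript. Rac1 carrying the R66A substitution is translated first, and an EMCV IRES then directs translation of puromycin N-acetyltransferase. Puromycin selection therefore enriches for transduced cells that express the same mRNA as the mutant GTPase. A WPRE downstream of the resistance gene enhances transcript stability and expression. No epitope tag or fluorescent reporter is annotated on Rac1.

The stated purpose is lentiviral expression of mutant Rac1, and the associated work concerns merlin–Rac antagonism in proliferation signalling. The record does not describe the functional consequence of the R66A change.
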