Features (pLannotate 1.2.2; 24 found; start..end, strand, type, name):
      1..589     +  rep_origin     ori: high-copy-number ColE1/pMB1/pBR322/pUC origin of replication
    772..864     +  CDS            lacI (fragment): lac repressor; lacI; The lac repressor binds to the lac operator to inhibit transcription in E. coli. This inhibition can be relieved by adding lactose or isopropyl-β-D-thiogalactopyranoside (IPTG).
    877..898     +  protein_bind   CAP binding site: CAP binding activates transcription in the presence of cAMP. E. coli catabolite activator protein
    913..943     +  promoter       lac promoter: promoter for the E. coli lac operon
    951..967     +  protein_bind   lac operator: The lac repressor binds to the lac operator to inhibit transcription in E. coli. This inhibition can be relieved by adding lactose or isopropyl-β-D-thiogalactopyranoside (IPTG). lac repressor encoded by lacI
   1119..1376    -  LTR            5' LTR (truncated): truncated 5' long terminal repeat (LTR) from HIV-1
   1424..1942    -  CDS            nef (fragment): NEF_HV1BR - Experimental evidence at protein level: Swiss-Prot protein existence level 1. Extracellular Nef protein targets CD4(+) T-lymphocytes for apoptosis by interacting with CXCR4 surface receptors (PubMed:14990729). From Human immunodeficiency virus type 1 group M subtype B (isolate BRU/LAI) (HIV-1).
   1959..2547    -  misc_feature   WPRE: woodchuck hepatitis virus posttranscriptional regulatory element
   2563..3160    -  CDS            PuroR (fragment): puromycin N-acetyltransferase; pac from Streptomyces alboniger; confers resistance to puromycin
   3193..3655    -  misc_feature   IRES: internal ribosome entry site (IRES) of the encephalomyocarditis virus (EMCV)
   3775..3794    +  misc_feature   MCS (fragment): pBluescript multiple cloning site
   3801..4379    -  CDS            Rac1: human Rac family small GTPase 1
   4480..4683    -  promoter       CMV promoter: human cytomegalovirus (CMV) immediate early promoter
   4684..4987    -  enhancer       CMV enhancer: human cytomegalovirus immediate early enhancer
   5045..5160    -  misc_feature   cPPT/CTS: central polypurine tract and central termination sequence of HIV-1 (lacking the first T)
   5175..5275    -  CDS            Rev (fragment): human immunodeficiency virus 1 (HIV-1) Rev protein; rev; enhances nuclear export of unspliced and incompletely spliced viral mRNAs
   5652..5885    -  misc_feature   RRE: The Rev response element (RRE) of HIV-1 allows for Rev-dependent mRNA export from the nucleus to the cytoplasm.
   6060..6398    -  CDS            HIV-1 gag (fragment): gag protein from human immunodeficiency virus 1; gag
   6382..6507    -  misc_feature   HIV-1 Ψ: packaging signal of human immunodeficiency virus type 1
   6554..6811    -  LTR            5' LTR (truncated): truncated 5' long terminal repeat (LTR) from HIV-1
   6859..7188    -  CDS            nef (fragment): NEF_HV1BR - Experimental evidence at protein level: Swiss-Prot protein existence level 1. Extracellular Nef protein targets CD4(+) T-lymphocytes for apoptosis by interacting with CXCR4 surface receptors (PubMed:14990729). From Human immunodeficiency virus type 1 group M subtype B (isolate BRU/LAI) (HIV-1).
   7355..7489    -  polyA_signal   SV40 poly(A) signal: SV40 polyadenylation signal
   7537..7641    +  promoter       AmpR promoter: bla
   7642..8502    +  CDS            AmpR: β-lactamase; bla; confers resistance to ampicillin, carbenicillin, and related antibiotics
>Addgene plasmid #241369 | pLVX-IRES-PURO-RAC1-R66A | addgene full sequence | sequence record 482292 | Addgene NGS Result
TTGAGATCCTTTTTTTCTGCGCGTAATCTGCTGCTTGCAAACAAAAAAACCACCGCTACCAGCGGTGGTT
TGTTTGCCGGATCAAGAGCTACCAACTCTTTTTCCGAAGGTAACTGGCTTCAGCAGAGCGCAGATACCAA
ATACTGTTCTTCTAGTGTAGCCGTAGTTAGGCCACCACTTCAAGAACTCTGTAGCACCGCCTACATACCT
CGCTCTGCTAATCCTGTTACCAGTGGCTGCTGCCAGTGGCGATAAGTCGTGTCTTACCGGGTTGGACTCA
AGACGATAGTTACCGGATAAGGCGCAGCGGTCGGGCTGAACGGGGGGTTCGTGCACACAGCCCAGCTTGG
AGCGAACGACCTACACCGAACTGAGATACCTACAGCGTGAGCTATGAGAAAGCGCCACGCTTCCCGAAGG
GAGAAAGGCGGACAGGTATCCGGTAAGCGGCAGGGTCGGAACAGGAGAGCGCACGAGGGAGCTTCCAGGG
GGAAACGCCTGGTATCTTTATAGTCCTGTCGGGTTTCGCCACCTCTGACTTGAGCGTCGATTTTTGTGAT
GCTCGTCAGGGGGGCGGAGCCTATGGAAAAACGCCAGCAACGCGGCCTTTTTACGGTTCCTGGCCTTTTG
CTGGCCTTTTGCTCACATGTTCTTTCCTGCGTTATCCCCTGATTCTGTGGATAACCGTATTACCGCCTTT
GAGTGAGCTGATACCGCTCGCCGCAGCCGAACGACCGAGCGCAGCGAGTCAGTGAGCGAGGAAGCGGAAG
AGCGCCCAATACGCAAACCGCCTCTCCCCGCGCGTTGGCCGATTCATTAATGCAGCTGGCACGACAGGTT
TCCCGACTGGAAAGCGGGCAGTGAGCGCAACGCAATTAATGTGAGTTAGCTCACTCATTAGGCACCCCAG
GCTTTACACTTTATGCTTCCGGCTCGTATGTTGTGTGGAATTGTGAGCGGATAACAATTTCACACAGGAA
ACAGCTATGACCATGATTACGCCAAGCTCTAGCTAGAGGTCGACGGTAAACGCTAGCAATGTCAAGGCCT
CTCACTCTCTGATATTCATTTCTTTGCAAGTTATAAATACTGAATAATAAGATGACATGAACTACTACTG
CTAGAGATTTTCCACACTGACTAAAAGGGTCTGAGGGATCTCTAGTTACCAGAGTCACACAACAGACGGG
CACACACTACTTGAAGCACTCAAGGCAAGCTTTATTGAGGCTTAAGCAGTGGGTTCCCTAGTTAGCCAGA
GAGCTCCCAGGCTCAGATCTGGTCTAACCAGAGAGACCCAGTACAGGCAAAAAGCAGCTGCTTATATGCA
GGATCTGAGGGCTCGCCACTCCCCAGTCCCGCCCAGGCCACGCCTCCCTGGAAAGTCCCCAGCGGAAAGT
CCCTTGTAGCAAGCTCGATATCAGCAGTTCTTGAAGTACTCCGGATGCAGCTCTCGGGCCACGTGATGAA
ATGCTAGGCGGCTGTCAAACCTCCACTCTAACACTTCTCTCTCCGGGTCATCCATCCCATGCAGGCTCAC
AGGGTGTAACAAGCTGGTGTTCTCTCCTTTATTGGCCTCTTCTACCTTATCTGGCTCAACTGGTACTAGC
TTGTAGCACCATCCAAAGGTCAGTGGATATCTGACCCCTGGCCCTGGTGTGTAGTTCTGCTAATCAGGGA
AGTAGCCTTGTGTGTGGTAGATCCACAGATCAAGGATATCTTGTCTTCGTTGGGAGTGAATTAGCCCTTC
CAGTCCCCTCTTTTCTTTTAAAAAGTGGCTAAGATCTACAGCTGCCTTGTAAGTCATTGGTCTTAAAGGT
ACCTGAGGTGTGACTGGAAAACCCACCTCCTCCTCCTCTTGTGCTTCTAGCCAGGCACAATCAGCATTGG
TAGCTGCTGTATTGCTACTTGTGATTGCTCCATGTTTTTCTAGGTCTCGACTGCAGAATTAATTCCAGGC
GGGGAGGCGGCCCAAAGGGAGATCCGACTCGTCTGAGGGCGAAGGCGAAGACGCGGAAGAGGCCGCAGAG
CCGGCAGCAGGCCGCGGGAAGGAAGGTCCGCTGGATTGAGGGCCGAAGGGACGTAGCAGAAGGACGTCCC
GCGCAGAATCCAGGTGGCAACACAGGCGAGCAGCCATGGAAAGGACGTCAGCTTCCCCGACAACACCACG
GAATTGTCAGTGCCCAACAGCCGAGCCCCTGTCCAGCAGCGGGCAAGGCAGGCGGCGATGAGTTCCGCCG
TGGCAATAGGGAGGGGGAAAGCGAAAGTCCCGGAAAGGAGCTGACAGGTGGTGGCAATGCCCCAACCAGT
GGGGGTTGCGTCAGCAAACACAGTGCACACCACGCCACGTTGCCTGACAACGGGCCACAACTCCTCATAA
AGAGACAGCAACCAGGATTTATACAAGGAGGAGAAAATGAAAGCCATACGGGAAGCAATAGCATGATACA
AAGGCATTAAAGCAGCGTATCCACATAGCGTAAAAGGAGCAACATAGTTAAGAATACCAGTCAATCTTTC
ACAAATTTTGTAATCCAGAGGTTGATTGTTCCAGACGCGTCTAGGCACCGGGCTTGCGGGTCATGCACCA
GGTGCGCGGTCCTTCGGGCACCTCGACGTCGGCGGTGACGGTGAAGCCGAGCCGCTCGTAGAAGGGGAGG
TTGCGGGGCGCGGAGGTCTCCAGGAAGGCGGGCACCCCGGCGCGCTCGGCCGCCTCCACTCCGGGGAGCA
CGACGGCGCTGCCCAGACCCTTGCCCTGGTGGTCGGGCGAGACGCCGACGGTGGCCAGGAACCACGCGGG
CTCCTTGGGCCGGTGCGGCGCCAGGAGGCCTTCCATCTGTTGCTGCGCGGCCAGCCGGGAACCGCTCAAC
TCGGCCATGCGCGGGCCGATCTCGGCGAACACCGCCCCCGCTTCGACGCTCTCCGGCGTGGTCCAGACCG
CCACCGCGGCGCCGTCGTCCGCGACCCACACCTTGCCGATGTCGAGCCCGACGCGCGTGAGGAAGAGTTC
TTGCAGCTCGGTGACCCGCTCGATGTGGCGGTCCGGGTCGACGGTGTGGCGCGTGGCGGGGTAGTCGGCG
AACGCGGCGGCGAGGGTGCGTACGGCCCGGGGGACGTCGTCGCGGGTGGCGAGGCGCACCGTGGGCTTGT
ACTCGGTCATGGAAGGTCGTCTCCTTGTGGGTTGTGGCAAGCTTATCATCGTGTTTTTCAAAGGAAAACC
ACGTCCCCGTGGTTCGGGGGGCCTAGACGTTTTTTTAACCTCGACTAAACACATGTAAAGCATGTGCACC
GAGGCCCCAGATCAGATCCCATACAATGGGGTACCTTCTGGGCATCCTTCAGCCCCTTGTTGAATACGCT
TGAGGAGAGCCATTTGACTCTTTCCACAACTATCCAACTCACAACGTGGCACTGGGGTTGTGCCGCCTTT
GCAGGTGTATCTTATACACGTGGCTTTTGGCCGCAGAGGCACCTGTCGCCAGGTGGGGGGTTCCGCTGCC
TGCAAAGGGTCGCTACAGACGTTGTTTGTCTTCAAGAAGCTTCCAGAGGAACTGCTTCCTTCACGACATT
CAACAGACCTTGCATTCCTTTGGCGAGAGGGGAAAGACCCCTAGGAATGCTCGTCAAGAAGACAGGGCCA
GGTTTCCGGGCCCTCACATTGCCAAAAGACGGCAATATGGTGGAAAATAACATATAGACAAACGCACACC
GGCCTTATTCCAAGCGGCTTCGGCCAGTAACGTTAGGGGGGGGGGAGGGAGAGGGGCGGGATCCGCGGCC
GCTCTAGAACTAGTCTCGAGTTACAACAGCAGGCATTTTCTCTTCCTCTTCTTCACGGGAGGCGGGCAGA
GGACTGCTCGGATCGCTTCGTCAAACACTGTCTTGAGGCCTCGCTGTGTGAGCGCCGAGCACTCCAGGTA
TTTTACAGCACCAATCTCCTTAGCCATGGCTAGACCCTGCGGATAGGTGATGGGAGTCAGCTTCTTCTCC
TTCAGTTTCTCGATCGTGTCTTTATCATCCCTAAGATCAAGTTTAGTTCCCACTAGGATGATGGGAGTGT
TGGGACAGTGGTGCCGCACCTCAGGATACCACTTTGCACGGACATTTTCAAATGATGCAGGACTCACAAG
GGAAAAGCAAATTAAGAACACATCTGTTTGCGGATAGGATAGGGGGCGTAATGCGTCATAATCTTCTTGT
CCAGCTGTATCCCATAAGCCCAGATTCACCGGTTTTCCATCTACCATAACATTGGCAGAATAATTGTCAA
AGACAGTAGGGATATATTCTCCAGGAAATGCATTGGTTGTGTAACTGATCAGTAGGCAAGTTTTACCTAC
AGCTCCGTCTCCCACCACCACACACTTGATGGCCTGCATGAATTCACCGGAAATAGATCCTCTAGTAGAG
TCGGTGTCTTCTATGGAGGTCAAAACAGCGTGGATGGCGTCTCCAGGCGATCTGACGGTTCACTAAACGA
GCTCTGCTTATATAGACCTCCCACCGTACACGCCTACCGCCCATTTGCGTCAATGGGGCGGAGTTGTTAC
GACATTTTGGAAAGTCCCGTTGATTTTGGTGCCAAAACAAACTCCCATTGACGTCAATGGGGTGGAGACT
TGGAAATCCCCGTGAGTCAAACCGCTATCCACGCCCATTGATGTACTGCCAAAACCGCATCACCATGGTA
ATAGCGATGACTAATACGTAGATGTACTGCCAAGTAGGAAAGTCCCATAAGGTCATGTACTGGGCATAAT
GCCAGGCGGGCCATTTACCGTCATTGACGTCAATAGGGGGCGTACTTGGCATATGATACACTTGATGTAC
TGCCAAGTGGGCAGTTTACCGTAAATACTCCACCCATTGACGTCAATGGAAAGTCCCTATTGGCGTTACT
ATGGGAACATACGTCATTATTGACGTCAATGGGCGGGGGTCGTTGGGCGGTCAGCCAGGCGGGCCATTTA
CCGTAAGTTATGTAACGCGGAACTCCCAAGCTTATCGATAAACTGGATCTCTGCTGTCCCTGTAATAAAC
CCGAAAATTTTGAATTTTTGTAATTTGTTTTTGTAATTCTTTAGTTTGTATGTCTGTTGCTATTATGTCT
ACTATTCTTTCCCCTGCACTGTACCCCCCAATCCCCCCTTTTCTTTTAAAGGCGATACCGTCGAGATCCG
TTCACTAATCGAATGGATCTGTCTCTGTCTCTCTCTCCACCTTCTTCTTCTATTCCTTCGGGCCTGTCGG
GTCCCCTCGGGGTTGGGAGGTGGGTCTGAAACGATAATGGTGAATATCCCTGCCTAACTCTATTCACTAT
AGAAAGTACAGCAAAAACTATTCTTAAACCTACCAAGCCTCCTACTATCATTATGAATAATTTTATATAC
CACAGCCAATTTGTTATGTTAAACCAATTCCACAAACTTGCCCATTTATCTAATTCCAATAATTCTTGTT
CATTCTTTTCTTGCTGGTTTTGCGATTCTTCAATTAAGGAGTGTATTAAGCTTGTGTAATTGTTAATTTC
TCTGTCCCACTCCATCCAGGTCGTGTGATTCCAAATCTGTTCCAGAGATTTATTACTCCAACTAGCATTC
CAAGGCACAGCAGTGGTGCAAATGAGTTTTCCAGAGCAACCCCAAATCCCCAGGAGCTGTTGATCCTTTA
GGTATCTTTCCACAGCCAGGATTCTTGCCTGGAGCTGCTTGATGCCCCAGACTGTGAGTTGCAACAGATG
CTGTTGCGCCTCAATAGCCCTCAGCAAATTGTTCTGCTGCTGCACTATACCAGACAATAATTGTCTGGCC
TGTACCGTCAGCGTCATTGACGCTGCGCCCATAGTGCTTCCTGCTGCTCCCAAGAACCCAAGGAACAAAG
CTCCTATTCCCACTGCTCTTTTTTCTCTCTGCACCACTCTTCTCTTTGCCTTGGTGGGTGCTACTCCTAA
TGGTTCAATTTTTACTACTTTATATTTATATAATTCACTTCTCCAATTGTCCCTCATATCTCCTCCTCCA
GGTCTGAAGATCAGCGGCCGGCCGCTTGCTGTGCGGTGGTCTTACTTTTGTTTTGCTCTTCCTCTATCTT
GTCTAAAGCTTCCTTGGTGTCTTTTATCTCTATCCTTTGATGCACACAATAGAGGGTTGCTACTGTATTA
TATAATGATCTAAGTTCTTCTGATCCTGTCTGAAGGGATGGTTGTAGCTGTCCCAGTATTTGTCTACAGC
CTTCTGATGTTTCTAACAGGCCAGGATTAACTGCGAATCGTTCTAGCTCCCTGCTTGCCCATACTATATG
TTTTAATTTATATTTTTTCTTTCCCCCTGGCCTTAACCGAATTTTTTCCCATCGCGATCTAATTCTCCCC
CGCTTAATACTGACGCTCTCGCACCCATCTCTCTCCTTCTAGCCTCCGCTAGTCAAAATTTTTGGCGTAC
TCACCAGTCGCCGCCCCTCGCCTCTTGCCGTGCGCGCTTCAGCAAGCCGAGTCCTGCGTCGAGAGAGCTC
CTCTGGTTTCCCTTTCGCTTTCAAGTCCCTGTTCGGGCGCCACTGCTAGAGATTTTCCACACTGACTAAA
AGGGTCTGAGGGATCTCTAGTTACCAGAGTCACACAACAGACGGGCACACACTACTTGAAGCACTCAAGG
CAAGCTTTATTGAGGCTTAAGCAGTGGGTTCCCTAGTTAGCCAGAGAGCTCCCAGGCTCAGATCTGGTCT
AACCAGAGAGACCCAGTACAGGCAAAAAGCAGCTGCTTATATGCAGGATCTGAGGGCTCGCCACTCCCCA
GTCCCGCCCAGGCCACGCCTCCCTGGAAAGTCCCCAGCGGAAAGTCCCTTGTAGCAAGCTCGATATCAGC
AGTTCTTGAAGTACTCCGGATGCAGCTCTCGGGCCACGTGATGAAATGCTAGGCGGCTGTCAAACCTCCA
CTCTAACACTTCTCTCTCCGGGTCATCCATCCCATGCAGGCTCACAGGGTGTAACAAGCTGGTGTTCTCT
CCTTTATTGGCCTCTTCTACCTTATCTGGCTCAACTGGTACTAGCTTGTAGCACCATCCAAAGGTCAGTG
GATATCTGACCCCTGGCCCTGGTGTGTAGTTCTGCTAATCAGGGAAGTAGCCTTGTGTGTGGTAGATCCA
CAGATCAAGGATATCTTGTCTTCTTTGGGAGTGAATTAGCCCTTCCAACTACTAAGTTTGTAGTACATAT
TTAACAAATACAATTTCTTTAAAATGAAAATAATTCAGAGGAATCACAGGTTTAGAGTAAATGAAACCAC
AGGTAATTGGCAGTGGTAATAGGGTATGGGGTGGGAAGTTTGGGATGATTTTGGTTAGCTTGAGTTATCC
AGTTGATCCAGACATGATAAGATACATTGATGAGTTTGGACAAACCACAACTAGAATGCAGTGAAAAAAA
TGCTTTATTTGTGAAATTTGTGATGCTATTGCTTTATTTGTAACCATTATAAGCTGCAATAAACAAGTTG
ATCTCCCGATCCGTCGACGTCAGGTGGCACTTTTCGGGGAAATGTGCGCGGAACCCCTATTTGTTTATTT
TTCTAAATACATTCAAATATGTATCCGCTCATGAGACAATAACCCTGATAAATGCTTCAATAATATTGAA
AAAGGAAGAGTATGAGTATTCAACATTTCCGTGTCGCCCTTATTCCCTTTTTTGCGGCATTTTGCCTTCC
TGTTTTTGCTCACCCAGAAACGCTGGTGAAAGTAAAAGATGCTGAAGATCAGTTGGGTGCACGAGTGGGT
TACATCGAACTGGATCTCAACAGCGGTAAGATCCTTGAGAGTTTTCGCCCCGAAGAACGTTTTCCAATGA
TGAGCACTTTTAAAGTTCTGCTATGTGGCGCGGTATTATCCCGTATTGACGCCGGGCAAGAGCAACTCGG
TCGCCGCATACACTATTCTCAGAATGACTTGGTTGAGTACTCACCAGTCACAGAAAAGCATCTTACGGAT
GGCATGACAGTAAGAGAATTATGCAGTGCTGCCATAACCATGAGTGATAACACTGCGGCCAACTTACTTC
TGACAACGATCGGAGGACCGAAGGAGCTAACCGCTTTTTTGCACAACATGGGGGATCATGTAACTCGCCT
TGATCGTTGGGAACCGGAGCTGAATGAAGCCATACCAAACGACGAGCGTGACACCACGATGCCTGTAGCA
ATGGCAACAACGTTGCGCAAACTATTAACTGGCGAACTACTTACTCTAGCTTCCCGGCAACAATTAATAG
ACTGGATGGAGGCGGATAAAGTTGCAGGACCACTTCTGCGCTCGGCCCTTCCGGCTGGCTGGTTTATTGC
TGATAAATCTGGAGCCGGTGAGCGTGGGTCTCGCGGTATCATTGCAGCACTGGGGCCAGATGGTAAGCCC
TCCCGTATCGTAGTTATCTACACGACGGGGAGTCAGGCAACTATGGATGAACGAAATAGACAGATCGCTG
AGATAGGTGCCTCACTGATTAAGCATTGGTAACTGTCAGACCAAGTTTACTCATATATACTTTAGATTGA
TTTAAAACTTCATTTTTAATTTAAAAGGATCTAGGTGAAGATCCTTTTTGATAATCTCATGACCAAAATC
CCTTAACGTGAGTTTTCGTTCCACTGAGCGTCAGACCCCGTAGAAAAGATCAAAGGATCTTC
